Addgene plasmid #53561: pET28a(+) 6xHis-3xFlag-IFIT5
Purpose: bacterial expression of IFIT5
Depositing lab: Kathleen Collins. Depositing organization: University of California, Berkeley. Publication: tRNA binding, structure, and localization of the human interferon-induced protein IFIT5. Katibah GE, Lee HJ, Huizar JP, Vogan JM, Alber T, Collins K. Mol Cell. 2013 Feb 21;49(4):743-50. doi: 10.1016/j.molcel.2012.12.015. Epub 2013 Jan 11. PubMed 23317505.
Backbone
  Vector backbone: pET28a(+)
  Backbone manufacturer: Novagen
  Backbone size w/o insert (bp): 5369
  Vector type: Bacterial Expression
Growth in bacteria
  Bacterial resistance: Kanamycin, 50 μg/mL
  Growth temperature: 37°C
  Growth strain: DH5alpha
  Copy number: High Copy
Gene/Insert
  Gene/Insert name: IFIT5 (alt name: interferon-induced protein with tetratricopeptide repeats 5)
  Species: H. sapiens (human)
  Entrez Gene: IFIT5 (a.k.a. ISG58, P58, RI58)
  Promoter: T7
  Tag / fusion protein: 6xHIS (N terminal on backbone); 3xFLAG (N terminal on insert); TEV site (N terminal on insert)
  Cloning method: Restriction Enzyme; 5′ cloning site NheI (not destroyed); 3′ cloning site XhoI (not destroyed)
  Sequencing primers: 5′ T7; 3′ T7 terminator
Terms and licenses: Academic/Nonprofit Terms; Industry Terms: Not Available to Industry
How to cite: pET28a(+) 6xHis-3xFlag-IFIT5 was a gift from Kathleen Collins (Addgene plasmid # 53561 ; http://n2t.net/addgene:53561 ; RRID:Addgene_53561)
