[The description below was written by a language model from this plasmid's Addgene catalogue record.]
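Description:
pET28a(+) 6xHis-3xFlag-IFIT5 is a bacterial expression plasmid built on the Novagen pET28a(+) backbone (5369 bp without insert) for producing recombinant human IFIT5, the interferon-induced protein with tetratricopeptide repeats 5 (also known as ISG58, P58 or RI58). The plasmid is selected with kanamycin and is listed as high copy, with propagation in a standard cloning strain (DH5alpha). No feature table accompanies the record, so backbone elements such as the replication origin and any lac repressor or operator components are not itemised here, although they are generally part of the pET28 design.

The IFIT5 coding sequence was inserted by restriction cloning between the NheI and XhoI sites, both of which remain intact, and is transcribed from the T7 promoter. Expression therefore depends on a host that supplies T7 RNA polymerase, as is usual for pET vectors; the cloning strain listed serves for plasmid maintenance rather than protein production. The encoded protein carries a stack of N-terminal additions: a 6xHis tag contributed by the backbone, followed by a 3xFLAG epitope and a TEV protease recognition site supplied with the insert. The His tag allows immobilised metal affinity purification, the 3xFLAG tag permits antibody-based capture or detection, and a TEV site in such an arrangement normally allows tags upstream of it to be cleaved from the purified protein, though the record does not give the exact order of the elements. The stated purpose is bacterial expression of IFIT5, and the associated publication concerns its tRNA binding, structure and localisation, consistent with use in preparing purified protein for biochemical and structural work.
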