>Addgene plasmid #53561 | pET28a(+) 6xHis-3xFlag-IFIT5 | addgene partial sequence | sequence record 86206 | pBRrevBam 5'-GGTGATGTCGGCGATATAGG-3'
GGCGCCGGTGATGCCGGCCACGATGCGTCCGGCGTAGAGGATCGAGATCTCGATCCCGCGAAATTAATAC
GACTCACTATAGGGGAATTGTGAGCGGATAACAATTCCCCTCTAGAAATAATTTTGTTTAACTTTAAGAA
GGAGATATACCATGGGCAGCAGCCATCATCATCATCATCACAGCAGCGGCCTGGTGCCGCGCGGCAGCCA
TATGGCTAGCAGAGACTACAAAGACCATGACGGTGATTATAAAGATCATGACATCGATTACAAGGATGAC
GATGACAAGGAAAACCTGTATTTTCAGGGCGGATCCATGAGTGAAATTCGTAAGGACACCTTGAAGGCCA
TTCTGTTGGAGTTAGAATGTCATTTTACATGGAATTTACTTAAGGAAGACATTGATCTGTTTGAGGTAGA
AGATACAATTGGGCAACAGCTTGAATTTCTTACCACAAAATCTAGACTTGCTCTTTATAACCTATTGGCC
TATGTGAAACACCTAAAAGGCCAAAATAAAGACGCCCTTGAGTGCTTGGAACAAGCAGAAGAAATAATCC
AGCAAGAACACTCAGACAAAGAAGAAGTACGAAGCCTGGTCACTTGGGGAAACTATGCCTGGGTGTATTA
TCACATGGACCAGCTTGAAGAAGCTCAGAAGTATACAGGTAAGATAGGGAATGTCTGTAAGAAATTGTCC
AGTCCTTCTAACTACAAGTTGGAGTGTCCTGAGACTGACTGTGAGAAAGGCTGGGCACTCTTGAAATTTG
GAGGAAAGTATTATCAAAAGGCTAAAGCGGCTTTTGAGAAGGCTCTGGAAGTGGAGCCTGACAATCCAGA
ATTTAACATCGGCTATGCTATCACAGTGTATCGGCTGGATGATTCTGATAGAGAAGGGTCTGTAAAGAGC
TTTTCTCTGGGGCCTTTGAGAAAGGCTGTTACCCTGAACCCAGATAACAGCTATATTAAGGTTTTTCTGG
CACTGAAGCTTCAAGATGTACATGCAGAAGCTGAAGGGGAAAAGTATATTGAAGAAATCCTGGACCAAAT
ATCATCCCAGCCTTACGTCCTTCGTTATGCAGCCAAGTTCTATAGGAGAAAAAATTCCTGGAACAAAGCT
CTCGAACTTTTAAA
