>Addgene plasmid #53561 | pET28a(+) 6xHis-3xFlag-IFIT5 | addgene partial sequence | sequence record 86221 | T7term 5'-GCTAGTTATTGCTCAGCGG-3'
TCAGCTTCCTTTCGGGCTTTGTTAGCAGCCGGATCTCAGTGGTGGTGGTGGTGGTGCTCGAGTTAAATGG
AAAGTCGGAGCTCACAGAGAGCAGTCAGGAATTCTGCATTTTCTGGATCTATCTTTTGTGCCTTCTCATA
GTACTCAGCAGCTTGCCTCTTTTCTCCTTCCAGCTTGTAAACAAACCCTAGGGCACTTAAACTCTGCACA
TCTAAAGCATTGTGACAAAGTCTCTTGGTAGACAATTTCTTCAGAGCACTTGTCAGTTTGGTGCGAAGGG
GTGATCTGTCTTTGACCTTTAAGGCTTCTAAATAATGATGGATGGCAGTATTTTCTGATTTACGGTGAAA
TTCCTGAAAGCGGCCATAGTGGTAATGGATCTGATGTTTGTGATCATCGGTTATGTTCTCCAGACGAAGA
GCTTTCCGGAAAATGTCCTCAGCATTGCTATACTGGCCTCCTTCAGCATACATGTTGGCCAGGTCTGTGT
AGGCAAATGCAAACATAGAGTCTCGTTCCATGGCTGCTTTGAAATGAAATATAGCAGATGAAATCAGCTC
ATCAACCTTTAGTTTATCCTTTCCTTTAGGTCTGTTGTGTGTGGCCTTCTTGATTTGGATCATTTGTGCC
CTGTAGCAAAGTCCCATCTGGTGATGCAGGAAAGAAGAAGTTGGTGTCACCTCCAAGGCCTTTTTTAAAA
GTTCGAGAGCTTTGTTCCAGGAATTTTTTCTCCTATAGAACTTGGCTGCATAACGAAGGACGTAAGGCTG
GGATGATATTTGGTCCAGGATTTCTTCAATATACTTTTCCCCTTCAGCTTCTGCATGTACATCTTGAAGC
TTCAGTGCCAGAAAAACCTTAATATAGCTG
